Addgene plasmid #49218: pCru5-ACC/ACC/ACC/ACC-mEGFP-IRES-mCherry
Purpose: Retroviral expression vector. Contains an altered Kozak sequence and/or upstream open reading frames to modulate expression at the level of translation.
Depositing lab: Clifford Wang. Depositing organization: Stanford University. Publication: Tuning gene expression with synthetic upstream open reading frames. Ferreira JP, Overton KW, Wang CL. Proc Natl Acad Sci U S A. 2013 Jul 9;110(28):11284-9. doi: 10.1073/pnas.1305590110. Epub 2013 Jun 24. PubMed 23798422.
Backbone
  Vector backbone: pCru5
  Total vector size (bp): 7013
  Vector type: Mammalian Expression, Retroviral, Synthetic Biology
Growth in bacteria
  Bacterial resistance: Ampicillin, 100 μg/mL
  Growth temperature: 37°C
  Growth strain: Top10
  Copy number: High Copy
Gene/Insert 1
  Gene/Insert name: mEGFP
  Species: Synthetic
  Insert size (bp): 732
  Promoter: Viral LTR (or CMV)
  Tag / fusion protein: SfuI site to create C-terminal fusions (C terminal on insert)
  Cloning method: Restriction Enzyme; 5′ cloning site XhoI (not destroyed); 3′ cloning site NsiI (not destroyed)
  Sequencing primers: 5′ GGATACACGCCGCCCACGTG (5' to 3'); 3′ AGGGCGAGGGCGATGCCACCTA (5' to 3')
Gene/Insert 2
  Gene/Insert name: mCherry
  Species: Synthetic
  Insert size (bp): 711
  Promoter: Viral LTR (or CMV)
  Cloning method: Restriction Enzyme; 5′ cloning site BamHI (not destroyed); 3′ cloning site NotI (not destroyed)
  Sequencing primers: 5′ GTCACCTTCAGCTTGGCGG (5' to 3'); 3′ ATGGCGTTACTTAAGCTAG (5' to 3')
Terms and licenses: Academic/Nonprofit Terms; Industry Terms: Not Available to Industry
Depositor comments: Vector allows for control of transgene expression at the level of translation. It is 1 vector in a set of 9 that spans a range of expression levels. Sequencing through any part of the IRES sequence is not advised. Expression of gene downstream of IRES remains constant, despite varying expression of gene upstream.
How to cite: pCru5-ACC/ACC/ACC/ACC-mEGFP-IRES-mCherry was a gift from Clifford Wang (Addgene plasmid # 49218 ; http://n2t.net/addgene:49218 ; RRID:Addgene_49218)
