[The description below was written by a language model from this plasmid's Addgene catalogue record and pLannotate feature annotations shown in this document.]
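Description:
pCru5-ACC/ACC/ACC/ACC-mEGFP-IRES-mCherry is a 7,013 bp Moloney murine leukemia virus-based retroviral expression vector on the pCru5 backbone, intended for gene delivery into mammalian cells. It is propagated in E. coli as a high-copy plasmid through a ColE1/pUC-type origin and selected with ampicillin via the β-lactamase gene. At the upstream end of the viral unit, a CMV enhancer/promoter is fused to a partial LTR segment, a hybrid arrangement that drives transcription of the viral genomic RNA in packaging cells. This is followed by the MMLV Ψ packaging signal, a truncated gag lacking its start codon (extending the packaging region), and a pol fragment carrying the splice acceptor. A full MMLV LTR lies downstream of the payload, so after integration expression can proceed from the viral LTR, consistent with the catalogue's "Viral LTR (or CMV)" promoter entry.

The payload is a bicistronic cassette: monomeric EGFP, then an EMCV IRES, then mCherry, all on a single transcript. The ACC/ACC/ACC/ACC designation refers to the leader region ahead of mEGFP, which according to the record contains an altered Kozak sequence and/or synthetic upstream open reading frames that tune cap-dependent translation of the first cistron. The feature table does not annotate these elements, and the record does not spell out their exact configuration. Because mCherry is translated through the IRES, its level stays constant and serves as an internal reference while mEGFP output varies. The plasmid is one of a nine-member set spanning a range of expression levels. Retained cloning sites flank each reporter, and an SfuI site allows C-terminal fusions to mEGFP.
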