Features (pLannotate 1.2.2; 15 found; start..end, strand, type, name):
     76..786     +  CDS            mEGFP: mEGFP is a basic (constitutively fluorescent) green fluorescent protein published in 2002, derived from Aequorea victoria. It has moderate acid sensitivity.
    933..1395    +  misc_feature   IRES: internal ribosome entry site (IRES) of the encephalomyocarditis virus (EMCV)
   1423..2130    +  CDS            mCherry: mCherry is a basic (constitutively fluorescent) red fluorescent protein published in 2004, derived from Discosoma sp.. It is reported to be a very rapidly-maturing monomer with low acid sensitivity.
   2189..2782    +  LTR            LTR: long terminal repeat from Moloney murine leukemia virus
   2791..2837    +  LTR            5' LTR (truncated) (fragment): truncated long terminal repeat from Moloney murine sarcoma virus
   2920..2968    -  CDS            lacI (fragment): lac repressor; lacI; The lac repressor binds to the lac operator to inhibit transcription in E. coli. This inhibition can be relieved by adding lactose or isopropyl-β-D-thiogalactopyranoside (IPTG).
   3154..3742    -  rep_origin     ori: high-copy-number ColE1/pMB1/pBR322/pUC origin of replication
   3916..4776    -  CDS            AmpR: β-lactamase; bla; confers resistance to ampicillin, carbenicillin, and related antibiotics
   4777..4881    -  promoter       AmpR promoter: bla
   5038..5341    +  enhancer       CMV enhancer: human cytomegalovirus immediate early enhancer
   5342..5545    +  promoter       CMV promoter: human cytomegalovirus (CMV) immediate early promoter
   5541..5721    +  LTR            3' LTR (ΔU3) (fragment): self-inactivating 3' long terminal repeat (LTR) from Moloney murine leukemia virus
   5784..6141    +  misc_feature   MMLV Ψ: packaging signal of Moloney murine leukemia virus (MMLV)
   6206..6622    +  CDS            gag (truncated): truncated Moloney murine leukemia virus (MMLV) gag gene lacking the start codon
   6632..7006    +  misc_feature   pol region: Moloney murine leukemia virus (MMLV) pol region containing the splice acceptor site
>Addgene plasmid #49218 | pCru5-ACC/ACC/ACC/ACC-mEGFP-IRES-mCherry | depositor full sequence | sequence record 73625 | pCru5-ACC/ACC/ACC/ACC-mEGFP-IRES-mCherry sequence 7013 bps
TCGAGTAACTAACTAAACCATGGGTTGATAAACCATGGGTTGATAAACCATGGGTTGATTACCATGGGCG
AATTCAGCAAGGGCGAGGAGCTGTTCACCGGGGTGGTGCCCATCCTGGTCGAGCTGGACGGCGACGTAAA
CGGCCACAAGTTCAGCGTGTCCGGCGAGGGCGAGGGCGATGCCACCTACGGCAAGCTGACCCTGAAGTTC
ATCTGCACCACCGGCAAGCTGCCCGTGCCCTGGCCCACCCTCGTGACCACCCTGACCTACGGCGTGCAGT
GCTTCAGCCGCTACCCCGACCACATGAAGCAGCACGACTTCTTCAAGTCCGCCATGCCCGAAGGCTACGT
CCAGGAGCGCACCATCTTCTTCAAGGACGACGGCAACTACAAGACCCGCGCCGAGGTGAAGTTCGAGGGC
GACACCCTGGTGAACCGCATCGAGCTGAAGGGCATCGACTTCAAGGAGGACGGCAACATCCTGGGGCACA
AGCTGGAGTACAACTACAACAGCCACAACGTCTATATCATGGCCGACAAGCAGAAGAACGGCATCAAGGT
GAACTTCAAGATCCGCCACAACATCGAGGACGGCAGCGTGCAGCTCGCCGACCACTACCAGCAGAACACC
CCCATCGGCGACGGCCCCGTGCTGCTGCCCGACAACCACTACCTGAGCACCCAGTCCAAGCTGAGCAAAG
ACCCCAACGAGAAGCGCGATCACATGGTCCTGCTGGAGTTCGTGACCGCCGCCGGGATCACTCTCGGCAT
GGACGAGCTGTACAAGTTCGAATAAGCATGCATCTAGGGCGGCCAATTCCGCCCCTCTCCCTCCCCCCCC
CCTAACGTTACTGGCCGAAGCCGCTTGGAATAAGGCCGGTGTGCGTTTGTCTATATGTGATTTTCCACCA
TATTGCCGTCTTTTGGCAATGTGAGGGCCCGGAAACCTGGCCCTGTCTTCTTGACGAGCATTCCTAGGGG
TCTTTCCCCTCTCGCCAAAGGAATGCAAGGTCTGTTGAATGTCGTGAAGGAAGCAGTTCCTCTGGAAGCT
TCTTGAAGACAAACAACGTCTGTAGCGACCCTTTGCAGGCAGCGGAACCCCCCACCTGGCGACAGGTGCC
TCTGCGGCCAAAAGCCACGTGTATAAGATACACCTGCAAAGGCGGCACAACCCCAGTGCCACGTTGTGAG
TTGGATAGTTGTGGAAAGAGTCAAATGGCTCTCCTCAAGCGTATTCAACAAGGGGCTGAAGGATGCCCAG
AAGGTACCCCATTGTATGGGATCTGATCTGGGGCCTCGGTGCACATGCTTTACATGTGTTTAGTCGAGGT
TAAAAAAACGTCTAGGCCCCCCGAACCACGGGGACGTGGTTTTCCTTTGAAAAACACGATGATAAGCTTG
CCACAACCCGGGATCCGCCACCATGGTGAGCAAGGGCGAGGAGGATAACATGGCCATCATCAAGGAGTTC
ATGCGCTTCAAGGTGCACATGGAGGGCTCCGTGAACGGCCACGAGTTCGAGATCGAGGGCGAGGGCGAGG
GCCGCCCCTACGAGGGCACCCAGACCGCCAAGCTGAAGGTGACCAAGGGTGGCCCCCTGCCCTTCGCCTG
GGACATCCTGTCCCCTCAGTTCATGTACGGCTCCAAGGCCTACGTGAAGCACCCCGCCGACATCCCCGAC
TACTTGAAGCTGTCCTTCCCCGAGGGCTTCAAGTGGGAGCGCGTGATGAACTTCGAGGACGGCGGCGTGG
TGACCGTGACCCAGGACTCCTCCCTGCAGGACGGCGAGTTCATCTACAAGGTGAAGCTGCGCGGCACCAA
CTTCCCCTCCGACGGCCCCGTAATGCAGAAGAAGACCATGGGCTGGGAGGCCTCCTCCGAGCGGATGTAC
CCCGAGGACGGCGCCCTGAAGGGCGAGATCAAGCAGAGGCTGAAGCTGAAGGACGGCGGCCACTACGACG
CTGAGGTCAAGACCACCTACAAGGCCAAGAAGCCCGTGCAGCTGCCCGGCGCCTACAACGTCAACATCAA
GTTGGACATCACCTCCCACAACGAGGACTACACCATCGTGGAACAGTACGAACGCGCCGAGGGCCGCCAC
TCCACCGGCGGCATGGACGAGCTGTACAAGTAAGCGGCCGCTCGACGATAAAATAAAAGATTTTATTTAG
TCTCCAGAAAAAGGGGGGAATGAAAGACCCCACCTGTAGGTTTGGCAAGCTAGCTTAAGTAACGCCATTT
TGCAAGGCATGGAAAAATACATAACTGAGAATAGAGAAGTTCAGATCAAGGTCAGGAACAGATGGAACAG
CTGAATATGGGCCAAACAGGATATCTGTGGTAAGCAGTTCCTGCCCCGGCTCAGGGCCAAGAACAGATGG
AACAGCTGAATATGGGCCAAACAGGATATCTGTGGTAAGCAGTTCCTGCCCCGGCTCAGGGCCAAGAACA
GATGGTCCCCAGATGCGGTCCAGCCCTCAGCAGTTTCTAGAGAACCATCAGATGTTTCCAGGGTGCCCCA
AGGACCTGAAATGACCCTGTGCCTTATTTGAACTAACCAATCAGTTCGCTTCTCGCTTCTGTTCGCGCGC
TTCTGCTCCCCGAGCTCAATAAAAGAGCCCACAACCCCTCACTCGGGGCGCCAGTCCTCCGATTGACTGA
GTCGCCCGGGTACCCGTGTATCCAATAAACCCTCTTGCAGTTGCATCCGACTTGTGGTCTCGCTGTTCCT
TGGGAGGGTCTCCTCTGAGTGATTGACTACCCGTCAGCGGGGGTCTTTCATTTCCGACTTGTGGTCTCGC
TGCCTTGGGAGGGTCTCCTCTGAGTGATTGACTACCCGTCAGCGGGGGTCTTCACATGCAGCATGTATCA
AAATTAATTTGGTTTTTTTTCTTAAGTATTTACATTAAATGGCCATAGTTGCATTAATGAATCGGCCAAC
GCGCGGGGAGAGGCGGTTTGCGTATTGGCGCTCTTCCGCTTCCTCGCTCACTGACTCGCTGCGCTCGGTC
GTTCGGCTGCGGCGAGCGGTATCAGCTCACTCAAAGGCGGTAATACGGTTATCCACAGAATCAGGGGATA
ACGCAGGAAAGAACATGTGAGCAAAAGGCCAGCAAAAGGCCAGGAACCGTAAAAAGGCCGCGTTGCTGGC
GTTTTTCCATAGGCTCCGCCCCCCTGACGAGCATCACAAAAATCGACGCTCAAGTCAGAGGTGGCGAAAC
CCGACAGGACTATAAAGATACCAGGCGTTTCCCCCTGGAAGCTCCCTCGTGCGCTCTCCTGTTCCGACCC
TGCCGCTTACCGGATACCTGTCCGCCTTTCTCCCTTCGGGAAGCGTGGCGCTTTCTCATAGCTCACGCTG
TAGGTATCTCAGTTCGGTGTAGGTCGTTCGCTCCAAGCTGGGCTGTGTGCACGAACCCCCCGTTCAGCCC
GACCGCTGCGCCTTATCCGGTAACTATCGTCTTGAGTCCAACCCGGTAAGACACGACTTATCGCCACTGG
CAGCAGCCACTGGTAACAGGATTAGCAGAGCGAGGTATGTAGGCGGTGCTACAGAGTTCTTGAAGTGGTG
GCCTAACTACGGCTACACTAGAAGGACAGTATTTGGTATCTGCGCTCTGCTGAAGCCAGTTACCTTCGGA
AAAAGAGTTGGTAGCTCTTGATCCGGCAAACAAACCACCGCTGGTAGCGGTGGTTTTTTTGTTTGCAAGC
AGCAGATTACGCGCAGAAAAAAAGGATCTCAAGAAGATCCTTTGATCTTTTCTACGGGGTCTGACGCTCA
GTGGAACGAAAACTCACGTTAAGGGATTTTGGTCATGAGATTATCAAAAAGGATCTTCACCTAGATCCTT
TTAAATTAAAAATGAAGTTTGCGCAAATCAATCTAAAGTATATATGAGTAAACTTGGTCTGACAGTTACC
AATGCTTAATCAGTGAGGCACCTATCTCAGCGATCTGTCTATTTCGTTCATCCATAGTTGCCTGACTCCC
CGTCGTGTAGATAACTACGATACGGGAGGGCTTACCATCTGGCCCCAGTGCTGCAATGATACCGCGAGAC
CCACGCTCACCGGCTCCAGATTTATCAGCAATAAACCAGCCAGCCGGAAGGGCCGAGCGCAGAAGTGGTC
CTGCAACTTTATCCGCCTCCATCCAGTCTATTAATTGTTGCCGGGAAGCTAGAGTAAGTAGTTCGCCAGT
TAATAGTTTGCGCAACGTTGTTGCCATTGCTACAGGCATCGTGGTGTCACGCTCGTCGTTTGGTATGGCT
TCATTCAGCTCCGGTTCCCAACGATCAAGGCGAGTTACATGATCCCCCATGTTGTGCAAAAAAGCGGTTA
GCTCCTTCGGTCCTCCGATCGTTGTCAGAAGTAAGTTGGCCGCAGTGTTATCACTCATGGTTATGGCAGC
ACTGCATAATTCTCTTACTGTCATGCCATCCGTAAGATGCTTTTCTGTGACTGGTGAGTACTCAACCAAG
TCATTCTGAGAATAGTGTATGCGGCGACCGAGTTGCTCTTGCCCGGCGTCAACACGGGATAATACCGCGC
CACATAGCAGAACTTTAAAAGTGCTCATCATTGGAAAACGTTCTTCGGGGCGAAAACTCTCAAGGATCTT
ACCGCTGTTGAGATCCAGTTCGATGTAACCCACTCGTGCACCCAACTGATCTTCAGCATCTTTTACTTTC
ACCAGCGTTTCTGGGTGAGCAAAAACAGGAAGGCAAAATGCCGCAAAAAAGGGAATAAGGGCGACACGGA
AATGTTGAATACTCATACTCTTCCTTTTTCAATATTATTGAAGCATTTATCAGGGTTATTGTCTCATGAG
CGGATACATATTTGAATGTATTTAGAAAAATAAACAAATAGGGGTTCCGCGCACATTTCCCCGAAAAGTG
CCACCAGCTTTGCTCTTAGGAGTTTCCTAATACATCCCAAACTCAAATATATAAAGCATTTGACTTGTTC
TATGCCCTAGTTATTAATAGTAATCAATTACGGGGTCATTAGTTCATAGCCCATATATGGAGTTCCGCGT
TACATAACTTACGGTAAATGGCCCGCCTGGCTGACCGCCCAACGACCCCCGCCCATTGACGTCAATAATG
ACGTATGTTCCCATAGTAACGCCAATAGGGACTTTCCATTGACGTCAATGGGTGGAGTATTTACGGTAAA
CTGCCCACTTGGCAGTACATCAAGTGTATCATATGCCAAGTACGCCCCCTATTGACGTCAATGACGGTAA
ATGGCCCGCCTGGCATTATGCCCAGTACATGACCTTATGGGACTTTCCTACTTGGCAGTACATCTACGTA
TTAGTCATCGCTATTACCATGGTGATGCGGTTTTGGCAGTACATCAATGGGCGTGGATAGCGGTTTGACT
CACGGGGATTTCCAAGTCTCCACCCCATTGACGTCAATGGGAGTTTGTTTTGGCACCAAAATCAACGGGA
CTTTCCAAAATGTCGTAACAACTCCGCCCCATTGACGCAAATGGGCGGTAGGCATGTACGGTGGGAGGTC
TATATAAGCAGAGCTCAATAAAAGAGCCCACAACCCCTCACTCGGGGCGCCAGTCCTCCGATTGACTGAG
TCGCCCGGGTACCCGTGTATCCAATAAACCCTCTTGCAGTTGCATCCGACTTGTGGTCTCGCTGTTCCTT
GGGAGGGTCTCCTCTGAGTGATTGACTACCCGTCAGCGGGGGTCTTTCATTTGGGGGCTCGTCCGGGATC
GGGAGACCCCTGCCCAGGGACCACCGACCCACCACCGGGAGGTAAGCTGGCCAGCAACTTATCTGTGTCT
GTCCGATTGTCTAGTGTCTATGACTGATTTTATGCGCCTGCGTCGGTACTAGTTAGCTAACTAGCTCTGT
ATCTGGCGGACCCGTGGTGGAACTGACGAGTTCGGAACACCCGGCCGCAACCCTGGGAGACGTCCCAGGG
ACTTCGGGGGCCGTTTTTGTGGCCCGACCTGAGTCCAAAAATCCCGATCGTTTTGGACTCTTTGGTGCAC
CCCCCTTAGAGGAGGGATATGTGGTTCTGGTAGGAGACGAGAACCTAAAACAGTTCCCGCCTCCGTCTGA
ATTTTTGCTTTCGGTTTGGGACCGAAGCCGCGCCGCGCGTCTTGTCTGCTGCAGCATCGTTCTGTGTTGT
CTCTGTCTGACTGTGTTTCTGTATTTGTCTGAAAATATCGGCCCGGGCCAGACTGTTACCACTCCCTTAA
GTTTGACCTTAGGTCACTGGAAAGATGTCGAGCGGATCGCTCACAACCAGTCGGTAGATGTCAAGAAGAG
ACGTTGGGTTACCTTCTGCTCTGCAGAATGGCCAACCTTTAACGTCGGATGGCCGCGAGACGGCACCTTT
AACCGAGACCTCATCACCCAGGTTAAGATCAAGGTCTTTTCACCTGGCCCGCATGGACACCCAGACCAGG
TCCCCTACATCGTGACCTGGGAAGCCTTGGCTTTTGACCCCCCTCCCTGGGTCAAGCCCTTTGTACACCC
TAAGCCTCCGCCTCCTCTTCCTCCATCCGCCCCGTCTCTCCCCCTTGAACCTCCTCGTTCGACCCCGCCT
CGATCCTCCCTTTATCCAGCCCTCACTCCTTCTCTAGGCGCCCCCATATGGCCATATGAGATCTTATATG
GGGCACCCCCGCCCCTTGTAAACTTCCCTGACCCTGACATGACAAGAGTTACTAACAGCCCCTCTCTCCA
AGCTCACTTACAGGCTCTCTACTTAGTCCAGCACGAAGTCTGGAGACCTCTGGCGGCAGCCTACCAAGAA
CAACTGGACCGACCGGTGGTACCTCACCCTTACCGAGTCGGCGACACAGTGTGGGTCCGCCGACACCAGA
CTAAGAACCTAGAACCTCGCTGGAAAGGACCTTACACAGTCCTGCTGACCACCCCCACCGCCCTCAAAGT
AGACGGCATCGCAGCTTGGATACACGCCGCCCACGTGAAGGCTGCCGACCCCGGGGGTGGACCATCCTCT
AGACTGCCGGATC
