>Addgene plasmid #49218 | pCru5-ACC/ACC/ACC/ACC-mEGFP-IRES-mCherry | depositor partial sequence | sequence record 73626 | TIS region: NOT including RE sites and preceding stop codons
ACCATGGGTTGATAAACCATGGGTTGATAAACCATGGGTTGATTACCATGGGC
