>Addgene plasmid #49218 | pCru5-ACC/ACC/ACC/ACC-mEGFP-IRES-mCherry | addgene partial sequence | sequence record 75650 | LZRS-F 5'-TGGATACACGCCGCCCACGTG-3'
ATCCTCTAGACTGCCGGATCTCGAGTAACTAACTAAACCATGGGTTGATAAACCATGGGTTGATAAACCA
TGGGTTGATTACCATGGGCGAATTCAGCAAGGGCGAGGAGCTGTTCACCGGGGTGGTGCCCATCCTGGTC
GAGCTGGACGGCGACGTAAACGGCCACAAGTTCAGCGTGTCCGGCGAGGGCGAGGGCGATGCCACCTACG
GCAAGCTGACCCTGAAGTTCATCTGCACCACCGGCAAGCTGCCCGTGCCCTGGCCCACCCTCGTGACCAC
CCTGACCTACGGCGTGCAGTGCTTCAGCCGCTACCCCGACCACATGAAGCAGCACGACTTCTTCAAGTCC
GCCATGCCCGAAGGCTACGTCCAGGAGCGCACCATCTTCTTCAAGGACGACGGCAACTACAAGACCCGCG
CCGAGGTGAAGTTCGAGGGCGACACCCTGGTGAACCGCATCGAGCTGAAGGGCATCGACTTCAAGGAGGA
CGGCAACATCCTGGGGCACAAGCTGGAGTACAACTACAACAGCCACAACGTCTATATCATGGCCGACAAG
CAGAAGAACGGCATCAAGGTGAACTTCAAGATCCGCCACAACATCGAGGACGGCAGCGTGCAGCTCGCCG
ACCACTACCAGCAGAACACCCCCATCGGCGACGGCCCCGTGCTGCTGCCCGACAACCACTACCTGAGCAC
CCAGTCCAAGCTGAGCAAAGACCCCAACGAGAAGCGCGATCACATGGTCCTGCTGGAGTTCGTGACCGCC
GCCGGGATCACTCTCGGCATGGACGAGCTGTACAAGTTCGAATAAGCATGCATCTAG
